Addgene plasmid #167908: pSB700 lenti gRNA iRFP713
Purpose: (Empty Backbone) Lentiviral vector for expressing U6 sgRNA cloning plasmid
Depositing lab: Alejandro Chavez & Nan Cher Yeo. Depositing organization: Columbia University. Publication: Generation and application of a versatile CRISPR toolkit for mammalian cell engineering. Nghi Dang , Alissa Lance-Byrne, Angela Tung, Xiaoge Guo, Ryan J Cecchi, Joanna Buchthal, Alejandro Chavez, Nan Cher Yeo. Synthetic Biology, Volume 6, Issue 1, 2021 10.1093/synbio/ysab033.
Backbone
  Vector backbone: pLVX
  Vector type: Lentiviral, CRISPR
  Selectable markers: iRFP713
Growth in bacteria
  Bacterial resistance: Ampicillin, 100 μg/mL
  Growth temperature: 30°C
  Growth strain: NEB Stable
  Copy number: Low Copy
Gene/Insert
  Gene/Insert name: None
Terms and licenses: Academic/Nonprofit Terms; Industry Terms: Not Available to Industry
How to cite: pSB700 lenti gRNA iRFP713 was a gift from Alejandro Chavez & Nan Cher Yeo (Addgene plasmid # 167908 ; http://n2t.net/addgene:167908 ; RRID:Addgene_167908)
