[The description below was written by a language model from this plasmid's Addgene catalogue record and pLannotate feature annotations shown in this document.]
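Description:
pSB700 lenti gRNA iRFP713 is an empty-backbone lentiviral CRISPR vector built on pLVX, intended for cloning and expressing a single guide RNA in mammalian cells. In bacteria it is maintained through a ColE1/pUC-type origin and selected with ampicillin via the AmpR (β-lactamase) gene. The catalogue lists it as low copy, even though the annotated origin is of the high-copy type. It is propagated in a recombination-stabilised strain, a common precaution for plasmids carrying repeated LTR sequences.

The viral portion contains the usual HIV-1-derived elements. Two LTR features flank the transfer cassette; both are labelled by the annotation software as truncated 5' LTRs, and each is preceded by a nef fragment. Between them lie the Ψ packaging signal with a partial gag sequence, the Rev response element for Rev-dependent nuclear export of the genomic RNA, and the cPPT/CTS, which aids nuclear import of the reverse-transcribed genome.

Downstream of these, a human U6 RNA polymerase III promoter sits immediately upstream of the Streptococcus pyogenes Cas9 gRNA scaffold. The short gap between them is presumably where a spacer is inserted, although the record does not describe the cloning site. No guide is present, and no Cas9 is encoded, so the nuclease or a dCas9 effector must be supplied separately.

A second, independent cassette uses a CAG-type promoter (CMV enhancer, chicken β-actin promoter and chimeric intron) to drive iRFP713, a near-infrared fluorescent protein that requires biliverdin as a cofactor. A WPRE follows to enhance transcript expression. iRFP713 is the only marker for transduced cells, allowing them to be identified or sorted by fluorescence rather than selected with a drug. The sequence record is labelled a partial NGS result.
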