Features (pLannotate 1.2.2; 25 found; start..end, strand, type, name):
    110..1126    +  intron         chimeric intron: chimera between introns from chicken β-actin and rabbit β-globin
   1160..2107    +  CDS            iRFP713: iRFP713 is a basic (constitutively fluorescent) near ir fluorescent protein published in 2011, derived from Rhodopseudomonas palustris. It has low acid sensitivity. It requires the cofactor biliverdin for fluorescence.
   2134..2722    +  misc_feature   WPRE: woodchuck hepatitis virus posttranscriptional regulatory element
   2739..3257    +  CDS            nef (fragment): NEF_HV1BR - Experimental evidence at protein level: Swiss-Prot protein existence level 1. Extracellular Nef protein targets CD4(+) T-lymphocytes for apoptosis by interacting with CXCR4 surface receptors (PubMed:14990729). From Human immunodeficiency virus type 1 group M subtype B (isolate BRU/LAI) (HIV-1).
   3305..3562    +  LTR            5' LTR (truncated): truncated 5' long terminal repeat (LTR) from HIV-1
   3715..3731    -  protein_bind   lac operator: The lac repressor binds to the lac operator to inhibit transcription in E. coli. This inhibition can be relieved by adding lactose or isopropyl-β-D-thiogalactopyranoside (IPTG). lac repressor encoded by lacI
   3739..3769    -  promoter       lac promoter: promoter for the E. coli lac operon
   3784..3805    -  protein_bind   CAP binding site: CAP binding activates transcription in the presence of cAMP. E. coli catabolite activator protein
   3818..3910    -  CDS            lacI (fragment): lac repressor; lacI; The lac repressor binds to the lac operator to inhibit transcription in E. coli. This inhibition can be relieved by adding lactose or isopropyl-β-D-thiogalactopyranoside (IPTG).
   4093..4681    -  rep_origin     ori: high-copy-number ColE1/pMB1/pBR322/pUC origin of replication
   4852..5712    -  CDS            AmpR: β-lactamase; bla; confers resistance to ampicillin, carbenicillin, and related antibiotics
   5713..5817    -  promoter       AmpR promoter: bla
   5865..5999    +  polyA_signal   SV40 poly(A) signal: SV40 polyadenylation signal
   6166..6495    +  CDS            nef (fragment): NEF_HV1BR - Experimental evidence at protein level: Swiss-Prot protein existence level 1. Extracellular Nef protein targets CD4(+) T-lymphocytes for apoptosis by interacting with CXCR4 surface receptors (PubMed:14990729). From Human immunodeficiency virus type 1 group M subtype B (isolate BRU/LAI) (HIV-1).
   6543..6800    +  LTR            5' LTR (truncated): truncated 5' long terminal repeat (LTR) from HIV-1
   6847..6972    +  misc_feature   HIV-1 Ψ: packaging signal of human immunodeficiency virus type 1
   6956..7294    +  CDS            HIV-1 gag (fragment): gag protein from human immunodeficiency virus 1; gag
   7469..7702    +  misc_feature   RRE: The Rev response element (RRE) of HIV-1 allows for Rev-dependent mRNA export from the nucleus to the cytoplasm.
   8079..8179    +  CDS            Rev (fragment): human immunodeficiency virus 1 (HIV-1) Rev protein; rev; enhances nuclear export of unspliced and incompletely spliced viral mRNAs
   8194..8309    +  misc_feature   cPPT/CTS: central polypurine tract and central termination sequence of HIV-1 (lacking the first T)
   8412..8652    +  promoter       U6 promoter: RNA polymerase III promoter for human U6 snRNA
   8682..8757    +  misc_RNA       gRNA scaffold: guide RNA scaffold for the Streptococcus pyogenes CRISPR/Cas9 system
   8831..9134    +  enhancer       CMV enhancer: human cytomegalovirus immediate early enhancer
   9136..1       +  promoter       chicken β-actin promoter (fragment) (across the origin): contains a 21-bp deletion relative to the standard chicken β-actin promoter
   9251..109     +  promoter       chicken β-actin promoter (fragment) (across the origin): contains a 21-bp deletion relative to the standard chicken β-actin promoter
>Addgene plasmid #167908 | pSB700 lenti gRNA iRFP713 | addgene full sequence | sequence record 354119 | Addgene Partial NGS Result
GCGGAGAGGTGCGGCGGCAGCCAATCAGAGCGGCGCGCTCCGAAAGTTTCCTTTTATGGCGAGGCGGCGG
CGGCGGCGGCCCTATAAAAAGCGAAGCGCGCGGCGGGCGGGAGTCGCTGCGCGCTGCCTTCGCCCCGTGC
CCCGCTCCGCCGCCGCCTCGCGCCGCCCGCCCCGGCTCTGACTGACCGCGTTACTCCCACAGGTGAGCGG
GCGGGACGGCCCTTCTCCTCCGGGCTGTAATTAGCGCTTGGTTTAATGACGGCTTGTTTCTTTTCTGTGG
CTGCGTGAAAGCCTTGAGGGGCTCCGGGAGGGCCCTTTGTGCGGGGGGAGCGGCTCGGGGGGTGCGTGCG
TGTGTGTGTGCGTGGGGAGCGCCGCGTGCGGCTCCGCGCTGCCCGGCGGCTGTGAGCGCTGCGGGCGCGG
CGCGGGGCTTTGTGCGCTCCGCAGTGTGCGCGAGGGGAGCGCGGCCGGGGGCGGTGCCCCGCGGTGCGGG
GGGGGCTGCGAGGGGAACAAAGGCTGCGTGCGGGGTGTGTGCGTGGGGGGGTGAGCAGGGGGTGTGGGCG
CGTCGGTCGGGCTGCAACCCCCCCTGCACCCCCCTCCCCGAGTTGCTGAGCACGGCCCGGCTTCGGGTGC
GGGGCTCCGTACGGGGCGTGGCGCGGGGCTCGCCGTGCCGGGCGGGGGGTGGCGGCAGGTGGGGGTGCCG
GGCGGGGCGGGGCCGCCTCGGGCCGGGGAGGGCTCGGGGGAGGGGCGCGGCGGCCCCCGGAGCGCCGGCG
GCTGTCGAGGCGCGGCGAGCCGCAGCCATTGCCTTTTATGGTAATCGTGCGAGAGGGCGCAGGGACTTCC
TTTGTCCCAAATCTGTGCGGAGCCGAAATCTGGGAGGCGCCGCCGCACCCCCTCTAGCGGGCGCGGGGCG
AAGCGGTGCGGCGCCGGCAGGAAGGAAATGGGCGGGGAGGGCCTTCGTGCGTCGCCGCGCCGCCGTCCCC
TTCTCCCTCTCCAGCCTCGGGGCTGTCCGCGGGGGGACGGCTGCCTTCGGGGGGGACGGGGCAGGGCGGG
GTTCGGCTTCTGGCGTGTGACCGGCGGCTCTAGAGCCTCTGCTAACCATGTTCATGCCTTCTTCTTTTTC
CTACAGCTCCTGGGCAACGTGCTGGTTATTGTGGCCACCATGGCGGAAGGATCCGTCGCCAGGCAGCCTG
ACCTCTTGACCTGCGACGATGAGCCGATCCATATCCCCGGTGCCATCCAACCGCATGGACTGCTGCTCGC
CCTCGCCGCCGACATGACGATCGTTGCCGGCAGCGACAACCTTCCCGAACTCACCGGACTGGCGATCGGC
GCCCTGATCGGCCGCTCTGCGGCCGATGTCTTCGACTCGGAAACGCACAACCGTCTGACGATCGCCTTGG
CCGAGCCCGGGGCGGCCGTCGGAGCACCGATCACTGTCGGCTTCACGATGCGAAAGGACGCAGGCTTCAT
CGGCTCCTGGCATCGCCATGATCAGCTCATCTTCCTCGAGCTCGAGCCTCCCCAGCGGGACGTCGCCGAG
CCGCAGGCGTTCTTCCGCCGCACCAACAGCGCCATCCGCCGCCTGCAGGCCGCCGAAACCTTGGAAAGCG
CCTGCGCCGCCGCGGCGCAAGAGGTGCGGAAGATTACCGGCTTCGATCGGGTGATGATCTATCGCTTCGC
CTCCGACTTCAGCGGCGAAGTGATCGCAGAGGATCGGTGCGCCGAGGTCGAGTCAAAACTAGGCCTGCAC
TATCCTGCCTCAACCGTGCCGGCGCAGGCCCGTCGGCTCTATACCATCAACCCGGTACGGATCATTCCCG
ATATCAATTATCGGCCGGTGCCGGTCACCCCAGACCTCAATCCGGTCACCGGGCGGCCGATTGATCTTAG
CTTCGCCATCCTGCGCAGCGTATCGCCCGTCCATCTGGAGTTCATGCGCAACATAGGCATGCACGGCACG
ATGTCGATCTCGATTTTGCGCGGCGAGCGACTGTGGGGATTGATCGTTTGCCATCACCGAACGCCGTACT
ACGTCGATCTCGATGGCCGCCAAGCCTGCGAGCTAGTCGCCCAGGTTCTGGCCTGGCAGATCGGCGTGAT
GGAAGAGTGATGTACAAGTAAAGCGTCTGGAACAATCAACCTCTGGATTACAAAATTTGTGAAAGATTGA
CTGGTATTCTTAACTATGTTGCTCCTTTTACGCTATGTGGATACGCTGCTTTAATGCCTTTGTATCATGC
TATTGCTTCCCGTATGGCTTTCATTTTCTCCTCCTTGTATAAATCCTGGTTGCTGTCTCTTTATGAGGAG
TTGTGGCCCGTTGTCAGGCAACGTGGCGTGGTGTGCACTGTGTTTGCTGACGCAACCCCCACTGGTTGGG
GCATTGCCACCACCTGTCAGCTCCTTTCCGGGACTTTCGCTTTCCCCCTCCCTATTGCCACGGCGGAACT
CATCGCCGCCTGCCTTGCCCGCTGCTGGACAGGGGCTCGGCTGTTGGGCACTGACAATTCCGTGGTGTTG
TCGGGGAAGCTGACGTCCTTTCCATGGCTGCTCGCCTGTGTTGCCACCTGGATTCTGCGCGGGACGTCCT
TCTGCTACGTCCCTTCGGCCCTCAATCCAGCGGACCTTCCTTCCCGCGGCCTGCTGCCGGCTCTGCGGCC
TCTTCCGCGTCTTCGCCTTCGCCCTCAGACGAGTCGGATCTCCCTTTGGGCCGCCTCCCCGCCTGGAATT
AATTCTGCAGTCGAGACCTAGAAAAACATGGAGCAATCACAAGTAGCAATACAGCAGCTACCAATGCTGA
TTGTGCCTGGCTAGAAGCACAAGAGGAGGAGGAGGTGGGTTTTCCAGTCACACCTCAGGTACCTTTAAGA
CCAATGACTTACAAGGCAGCTGTAGATCTTAGCCACTTTTTAAAAGAAAAGAGGGGACTGGAAGGGCTAA
TTCACTCCCAACGAAGACAAGATATCCTTGATCTGTGGATCTACCACACACAAGGCTACTTCCCTGATTA
GCAGAACTACACACCAGGGCCAGGGGTCAGATATCCACTGACCTTTGGATGGTGCTACAAGCTAGTACCA
GTTGAGCCAGATAAGGTAGAAGAGGCCAATAAAGGAGAGAACACCAGCTTGTTACACCCTGTGAGCCTGC
ATGGGATGGATGACCCGGAGAGAGAAGTGTTAGAGTGGAGGTTTGACAGCCGCCTAGCATTTCATCACGT
GGCCCGAGAGCTGCATCCGGAGTACTTCAAGAACTGCTGATATCGAGCTTGCTACAAGGGACTTTCCGCT
GGGGACTTTCCAGGGAGGCGTGGCCTGGGCGGGACTGGGGAGTGGCGAGCCCTCAGATCCTGCATATAAG
CAGCTGCTTTTTGCCTGTACTGGGTCTCTCTGGTTAGACCAGATCTGAGCCTGGGAGCTCTCTGGCTAAC
TAGGGAACCCACTGCTTAAGCCTCAATAAAGCTTGCCTTGAGTGCTTCAAGTAGTGTGTGCCCGTCTGTT
GTGTGACTCTGGTAACTAGAGATCCCTCAGACCCTTTTAGTCAGTGTGGAAAATCTCTAGCAGTAGTAGT
TCATGTCATCTTATTATTCAGTATTTATAACTTGCAAAGAAATGAATATCAGAGAGTGAGAGGCCTTGAC
ATTGCTAGCGTTTTACCGTCGACCTCTAGCTAGAGCTTGGCGTAATCATGGTCATAGCTGTTTCCTGTGT
GAAATTGTTATCCGCTCACAATTCCACACAACATACGAGCCGGAAGCATAAAGTGTAAAGCCTGGGGTGC
CTAATGAGTGAGCTAACTCACATTAATTGCGTTGCGCTCACTGCCCGCTTTCCAGTCGGGAAACCTGTCG
TGCCAGCTGCATTAATGAATCGGCCAACGCGCGGGGAGAGGCGGTTTGCGTATTGGGCGCTCTTCCGCTT
CCTCGCTCACTGACTCGCTGCGCTCGGTCGTTCGGCTGCGGCGAGCGGTATCAGCTCACTCAAAGGCGGT
AATACGGTTATCCACAGAATCAGGGGATAACGCAGGAAAGAACATGTGAGCAAAAGGCCAGCAAAAGGCC
AGGAACCGTAAAAAGGCCGCGTTGCTGGCGTTTTTCCATAGGCTCCGCCCCCCTGACGAGCATCACAAAA
ATCGACGCTCAAGTCAGAGGTGGCGAAACCCGACAGGACTATAAAGATACCAGGCGTTTCCCCCTGGAAG
CTCCCTCGTGCGCTCTCCTGTTCCGACCCTGCCGCTTACCGGATACCTGTCCGCCTTTCTCCCTTCGGGA
AGCGTGGCGCTTTCTCATAGCTCACGCTGTAGGTATCTCAGTTCGGTGTAGGTCGTTCGCTCCAAGCTGG
GCTGTGTGCACGAACCCCCCGTTCAGCCCGACCGCTGCGCCTTATCCGGTAACTATCGTCTTGAGTCCAA
CCCGGTAAGACACGACTTATCGCCACTGGCAGCAGCCACTGGTAACAGGATTAGCAGAGCGAGGTATGTA
GGCGGTGCTACAGAGTTCTTGAAGTGGTGGCCTAACTACGGCTACACTAGAAGAACAGTATTTGGTATCT
GCGCTCTGCTGAAGCCAGTTACCTTCGGAAAAAGAGTTGGTAGCTCTTGATCCGGCAAACAAACCACCGC
TGGTAGCGGTGGTTTTTTTGTTTGCAAGCAGCAGATTACGCGCAGAAAAAAAGGATCTCAAGAAGATCCT
TTGATCTTTTCTACGGGGTCTGACGCTCAGTGGAACGAAAACTCACGTTAAGGGATTTTGGTCATGAGAT
TATCAAAAAGGATCTTCACCTAGATCCTTTTAAATTAAAAATGAAGTTTTAAATCAATCTAAAGTATATA
TGAGTAAACTTGGTCTGACAGTTACCAATGCTTAATCAGTGAGGCACCTATCTCAGCGATCTGTCTATTT
CGTTCATCCATAGTTGCCTGACTCCCCGTCGTGTAGATAACTACGATACGGGAGGGCTTACCATCTGGCC
CCAGTGCTGCAATGATACCGCGAGACCCACGCTCACCGGCTCCAGATTTATCAGCAATAAACCAGCCAGC
CGGAAGGGCCGAGCGCAGAAGTGGTCCTGCAACTTTATCCGCCTCCATCCAGTCTATTAATTGTTGCCGG
GAAGCTAGAGTAAGTAGTTCGCCAGTTAATAGTTTGCGCAACGTTGTTGCCATTGCTACAGGCATCGTGG
TGTCACGCTCGTCGTTTGGTATGGCTTCATTCAGCTCCGGTTCCCAACGATCAAGGCGAGTTACATGATC
CCCCATGTTGTGCAAAAAAGCGGTTAGCTCCTTCGGTCCTCCGATCGTTGTCAGAAGTAAGTTGGCCGCA
GTGTTATCACTCATGGTTATGGCAGCACTGCATAATTCTCTTACTGTCATGCCATCCGTAAGATGCTTTT
CTGTGACTGGTGAGTACTCAACCAAGTCATTCTGAGAATAGTGTATGCGGCGACCGAGTTGCTCTTGCCC
GGCGTCAATACGGGATAATACCGCGCCACATAGCAGAACTTTAAAAGTGCTCATCATTGGAAAACGTTCT
TCGGGGCGAAAACTCTCAAGGATCTTACCGCTGTTGAGATCCAGTTCGATGTAACCCACTCGTGCACCCA
ACTGATCTTCAGCATCTTTTACTTTCACCAGCGTTTCTGGGTGAGCAAAAACAGGAAGGCAAAATGCCGC
AAAAAAGGGAATAAGGGCGACACGGAAATGTTGAATACTCATACTCTTCCTTTTTCAATATTATTGAAGC
ATTTATCAGGGTTATTGTCTCATGAGCGGATACATATTTGAATGTATTTAGAAAAATAAACAAATAGGGG
TTCCGCGCACATTTCCCCGAAAAGTGCCACCTGACGTCGACGGATCGGGAGATCAACTTGTTTATTGCAG
CTTATAATGGTTACAAATAAAGCAATAGCATCACAAATTTCACAAATAAAGCATTTTTTTCACTGCATTC
TAGTTGTGGTTTGTCCAAACTCATCAATGTATCTTATCATGTCTGGATCAACTGGATAACTCAAGCTAAC
CAAAATCATCCCAAACTTCCCACCCCATACCCTATTACCACTGCCAATTACCTGTGGTTTCATTTACTCT
AAACCTGTGATTCCTCTGAATTATTTTCATTTTAAAGAAATTGTATTTGTTAAATATGTACTACAAACTT
AGTAGTTGGAAGGGCTAATTCACTCCCAAAGAAGACAAGATATCCTTGATCTGTGGATCTACCACACACA
AGGCTACTTCCCTGATTAGCAGAACTACACACCAGGGCCAGGGGTCAGATATCCACTGACCTTTGGATGG
TGCTACAAGCTAGTACCAGTTGAGCCAGATAAGGTAGAAGAGGCCAATAAAGGAGAGAACACCAGCTTGT
TACACCCTGTGAGCCTGCATGGGATGGATGACCCGGAGAGAGAAGTGTTAGAGTGGAGGTTTGACAGCCG
CCTAGCATTTCATCACGTGGCCCGAGAGCTGCATCCGGAGTACTTCAAGAACTGCTGATATCGAGCTTGC
TACAAGGGACTTTCCGCTGGGGACTTTCCAGGGAGGCGTGGCCTGGGCGGGACTGGGGAGTGGCGAGCCC
TCAGATCCTGCATATAAGCAGCTGCTTTTTGCCTGTACTGGGTCTCTCTGGTTAGACCAGATCTGAGCCT
GGGAGCTCTCTGGCTAACTAGGGAACCCACTGCTTAAGCCTCAATAAAGCTTGCCTTGAGTGCTTCAAGT
AGTGTGTGCCCGTCTGTTGTGTGACTCTGGTAACTAGAGATCCCTCAGACCCTTTTAGTCAGTGTGGAAA
ATCTCTAGCAGTGGCGCCCGAACAGGGACTTGAAAGCGAAAGGGAAACCAGAGGAGCTCTCTCGACGCAG
GACTCGGCTTGCTGAAGCGCGCACGGCAAGAGGCGAGGGGCGGCGACTGGTGAGTACGCCAAAAATTTTG
ACTAGCGGAGGCTAGAAGGAGAGAGATGGGTGCGAGAGCGTCAGTATTAAGCGGGGGAGAATTAGATCGC
GATGGGAAAAAATTCGGTTAAGGCCAGGGGGAAAGAAAAAATATAAATTAAAACATATAGTATGGGCAAG
CAGGGAGCTAGAACGATTCGCAGTTAATCCTGGCCTGTTAGAAACATCAGAAGGCTGTAGACAAATACTG
GGACAGCTACAACCATCCCTTCAGACAGGATCAGAAGAACTTAGATCATTATATAATACAGTAGCAACCC
TCTATTGTGTGCATCAAAGGATAGAGATAAAAGACACCAAGGAAGCTTTAGACAAGATAGAGGAAGAGCA
AAACAAAAGTAAGACCACCGCACAGCAAGCGGCCGGCCGCTGATCTTCAGACCTGGAGGAGGAGATATGA
GGGACAATTGGAGAAGTGAATTATATAAATATAAAGTAGTAAAAATTGAACCATTAGGAGTAGCACCCAC
CAAGGCAAAGAGAAGAGTGGTGCAGAGAGAAAAAAGAGCAGTGGGAATAGGAGCTTTGTTCCTTGGGTTC
TTGGGAGCAGCAGGAAGCACTATGGGCGCAGCGTCAATGACGCTGACGGTACAGGCCAGACAATTATTGT
CTGGTATAGTGCAGCAGCAGAACAATTTGCTGAGGGCTATTGAGGCGCAACAGCATCTGTTGCAACTCAC
AGTCTGGGGCATCAAGCAGCTCCAGGCAAGAATCCTGGCTGTGGAAAGATACCTAAAGGATCAACAGCTC
CTGGGGATTTGGGGTTGCTCTGGAAAACTCATTTGCACCACTGCTGTGCCTTGGAATGCTAGTTGGAGTA
ATAAATCTCTGGAACAGATTTGGAATCACACGACCTGGATGGAGTGGGACAGAGAAATTAACAATTACAC
AAGCTTAATACACTCCTTAATTGAAGAATCGCAAAACCAGCAAGAAAAGAATGAACAAGAATTATTGGAA
TTAGATAAATGGGCAAGTTTGTGGAATTGGTTTAACATAACAAATTGGCTGTGGTATATAAAATTATTCA
TAATGATAGTAGGAGGCTTGGTAGGTTTAAGAATAGTTTTTGCTGTACTTTCTATAGTGAATAGAGTTAG
GCAGGGATATTCACCATTATCGTTTCAGACCCACCTCCCAACCCCGAGGGGACCCGACAGGCCCGAAGGA
ATAGAAGAAGAAGGTGGAGAGAGAGACAGAGACAGATCCATTCGATTAGTGAACGGATCTCGACGGTATC
GCCTTTAAAAGAAAAGGGGGGATTGGGGGGTACAGTGCAGGGGAAAGAATAGTAGACATAATAGCAACAG
ACATACAAACTAAAGAATTACAAAAACAAATTACAAAAATTCAAAATTTTCGGGTTTATTACAGGGACAG
CAGAGATCCAGTTTATCATTAGTGAACGGATCTCGACGGTATCGATCACGAGACTAGCCTCGAGCGGCCG
CCCCCTTCACCGAGGGCCTATTTCCCATGATTCCTTCATATTTGCATATACGATACAAGGCTGTTAGAGA
GATAATTGGAATTAATTTGACTGTAAACACAAAGATATTAGTACAAAATACGTGACGTAGAAAGTAATAA
TTTCTTGGGTAGTTTGCAGTTTTAAAATTATGTTTTAAAATGGACTATCATATGCTTACCGTAACTTGAA
AGTATTTCGATTTCTTGGCTTTATATATCTTGTGGAAAGGACGAAACACCGGAGACGATTAATGCGTCTC
GGTTTTAGAGCTAGAAATAGCAAGTTAAAATAAGGCTAGTCCGTTATCAACTTGAAAAAGTGGCACCGAG
TCGGTGCTTTTTTTGAATTCTCGACCTCGAGACAAATGGCAGTATTCGTCATTAGTTCATAGCCCATATA
TGGAGTTCCGCGTTACATAACTTACGGTAAATGGCCCGCCTGGCTGACCGCCCAACGACCCCCGCCCATT
GACGTCAATAATGACGTATGTTCCCATAGTAACGCCAATAGGGACTTTCCATTGACGTCAATGGGTGGAG
TATTTACGGTAAACTGCCCACTTGGCAGTACATCAAGTGTATCATATGCCAAGTACGCCCCCTATTGACG
TCAATGACGGTAAATGGCCCGCCTGGCATTATGCCCAGTACATGACCTTATGGGACTTTCCTACTTGGCA
GTACATCTACGTATTAGTCATCGCTATTACCATGGTCGAGGTGAGCCCCACGTTCTGCTTCACTCTCCCC
ATCTCCCCCCCCTCCCCACCCCCAATTTTGTATTTATTTATTTTTTAATTATTTTGTGCAGCGATGGGGG
CGGGGGGGGGG
